>Addgene plasmid #235222 | PB-HSPB'1-Cre | addgene full sequence | sequence record 467754 | Addgene NGS Result
CGCCACCATGGGCCCAAAGAAGAAGAGAAAGGTTTCGAATTTACTGACCGTACACCAAAATTTGCCTGCA
TTACCGGTCGATGCAACGAGTGATGAGGTTCGCAAGAACCTGATGGACATGTTCAGGGATCGCCAGGCGT
TTTCTGAGCATACCTGGAAAATGCTTCTGTCCGTTTGCCGGTCGTGGGCGGCATGGTGCAAGTTGAATAA
CCGGAAATGGTTTCCCGCAGAACCTGAAGATGTTCGCGATTATCTTCTATATCTTCAGGCGCGCGGTCTG
GCAGTAAAAACTATCCAGCAACATTTGGGCCAGCTAAACATGCTTCATCGTCGGTCCGGGCTGCCACGAC
CAAGTGACAGCAATGCTGTTTCACTGGTTATGCGGCGGATCCGAAAAGAAAACGTTGATGCCGGTGAACG
TGCAAAACAGGCTCTAGCGTTCGAACGCACTGATTTCGACCAGGTTCGTTCACTCATGGAAAATAGCGAT
CGCTGCCAGGATATACGTAATCTGGCATTTCTGGGGATTGCTTATAACACCCTGTTACGTATAGCCGAAA
TTGCCAGGATCAGGGTTAAAGATATCTCACGTACTGACGGTGGGAGAATGTTAATCCATATTGGCAGAAC
GAAAACGCTGGTTAGCACCGCAGGTGTAGAGAAGGCACTTAGCCTGGGGGTAACTAAACTGGTCGAGCGA
TGGATTTCCGTCTCTGGTGTAGCTGATGATCCGAATAACTACCTGTTTTGCCGGGTCAGAAAAAATGGTG
TTGCCGCGCCATCTGCCACCAGCCAGCTATCAACTCGCGCCCTGGAAGGGATTTTTGAAGCAACTCATCG
ATTGATTTACGGCGCTAAGGATGACTCTGGTCAGAGATACCTGGCCTGGTCTGGACACAGTGCCCGTGTC
GGAGCCGCGCGAGATATGGCCCGCGCTGGAGTTTCAATACCGGAGATCATGCAAGCTGGTGGCTGGACCA
ATGTAAATATTGTCATGAACTATATCCGTAACCTGGATAGTGAAACAGGGGCAATGGTGCGCCTGCTGGA
AGATGGCGATTAGACTAGTAGACCACCTCCCCTGCGAGCTAAGCTGGACAGCCAATGACGGGTAAGAGAG
TGACATTTTTCACTAACCTAAGACAGGAGGGCCGTCAGAGCTACTGCCTAATCCAAAGACGGGTAAAAGT
GATAAAAATGTATCACTCCAACCTAAGACAGGCGCAGCTTCCGAGGGATTTGAGATCCAGACATGATAAG
ATACATTGATGAGTTTGGACAAACCAAAACTAGAATGCAGTGAAAAAAATGCCTTATTTGTGAAATTTGT
GATGCTATTGCCTTATTTGTAACCATTATAAGCTGCAATAAACAAGTTTGATATCTATAACAAGAAAATA
TATATATAATAAGTTATCACGTAAGTAGAACATGAAATAACAATATAATTATCGTATGAGTTAAATCTTA
AAAGTCACGTAAAAGATAATCATGCGTCATTTTGACTCACGCGGTCGTTATAGTTCAAAATCAGTGACAC
TTACCGCATTGACAAGCACGCCTCACGGGAGCTCCAAGCGGCGACTGAGATGTCCTAAATGCACAGCGAC
GGATTCGCGCTATTTAGAAAGAGAGAGCAATATTTCAAGAATGCATGCGTCAATTTTACGCAGACTATCT
TTCTAGGGTTAAGAATTCACTGGCCGTCGTTTTACAACGTCGTGACTGGGAAAACCCTGGCGTTACCCAA
CTTAATCGCCTTGCAGCACATCCCCCTTTCGCCAGCTGGCGTAATAGCGAAGAGGCCCGCACCGATCGCC
CTTCCCAACAGTTGCGCAGCCTGAATGGCGAATGGCGCCTGATGCGGTATTTTCTCCTTACGCATCTGTG
CGGTATTTCACACCGCATATGGTGCACTCTCAGTACAATCTGCTCTGATGCCGCATAGTTAAGCCAGCCC
CGACACCCGCCAACACCCGCTGACGCGCCCTGACGGGCTTGTCTGCTCCCGGCATCCGCTTACAGACAAG
CTGTGACCGTCTCCGGGAGCTGCATGTGTCAGAGGTTTTCACCGTCATCACCGAAACGCGCGAGACGAAA
GGGCCTCGTGATACGCCTATTTTTATAGGTTAATGTCATGATAATAATGGTTTCTTAGACGTCAGGTGGC
ACTTTTCGGGGAAATGTGCGCGGAACCCCTATTTGTTTATTTTTCTAAATACATTCAAATATGTATCCGC
TCATGAGACAATAACCCTGATAAATGCTTCAATAATATTGAAAAAGGAAGAGTATGAGTATTCAACATTT
CCGTGTCGCCCTTATTCCCTTTTTTGCGGCATTTTGCCTTCCTGTTTTTGCTCACCCAGAAACGCTGGTG
AAAGTAAAAGATGCTGAAGATCAGTTGGGTGCACGAGTGGGTTACATCGAACTGGATCTCAACAGCGGTA
AGATCCTTGAGAGTTTTCGCCCCGAAGAACGTTTTCCAATGATGAGCACTTTTAAAGTTCTGCTATGTGG
CGCGGTATTATCCCGTATTGACGCCGGGCAAGAGCAACTCGGTCGCCGCATACACTATTCTCAGAATGAC
TTGGTTGAGTACTCACCAGTCACAGAAAAGCATCTTACGGATGGCATGACAGTAAGAGAATTATGCAGTG
CTGCCATAACCATGAGTGATAACACTGCGGCCAACTTACTTCTGACAACGATCGGAGGACCGAAGGAGCT
AACCGCTTTTTTGCACAACATGGGGGATCATGTAACTCGCCTTGATCGTTGGGAACCGGAGCTGAATGAA
GCCATACCAAACGACGAGCGTGACACCACGATGCCTGTAGCAATGGCAACAACGTTGCGCAAACTATTAA
CTGGCGAACTACTTACTCTAGCTTCCCGGCAACAATTAATAGACTGGATGGAGGCGGATAAAGTTGCAGG
ACCACTTCTGCGCTCGGCCCTTCCGGCTGGCTGGTTTATTGCTGATAAATCTGGAGCCGGTGAGCGTGGG
TCTCGCGGTATCATTGCAGCACTGGGGCCAGATGGTAAGCCCTCCCGTATCGTAGTTATCTACACGACGG
GGAGTCAGGCAACTATGGATGAACGAAATAGACAGATCGCTGAGATAGGTGCCTCACTGATTAAGCATTG
GTAACTGTCAGACCAAGTTTACTCATATATACTTTAGATTGATTTAAAACTTCATTTTTAATTTAAAAGG
ATCTAGGTGAAGATCCTTTTTGATAATCTCATGACCAAAATCCCTTAACGTGAGTTTTCGTTCCACTGAG
CGTCAGACCCCGTAGAAAAGATCAAAGGATCTTCTTGAGATCCTTTTTTTCTGCGCGTAATCTGCTGCTT
GCAAACAAAAAAACCACCGCTACCAGCGGTGGTTTGTTTGCCGGATCAAGAGCTACCAACTCTTTTTCCG
AAGGTAACTGGCTTCAGCAGAGCGCAGATACCAAATACTGTTCTTCTAGTGTAGCCGTAGTTAGGCCACC
ACTTCAAGAACTCTGTAGCACCGCCTACATACCTCGCTCTGCTAATCCTGTTACCAGTGGCTGCTGCCAG
TGGCGATAAGTCGTGTCTTACCGGGTTGGACTCAAGACGATAGTTACCGGATAAGGCGCAGCGGTCGGGC
TGAACGGGGGGTTCGTGCACACAGCCCAGCTTGGAGCGAACGACCTACACCGAACTGAGATACCTACAGC
GTGAGCTATGAGAAAGCGCCACGCTTCCCGAAGGGAGAAAGGCGGACAGGTATCCGGTAAGCGGCAGGGT
CGGAACAGGAGAGCGCACGAGGGAGCTTCCAGGGGGAAACGCCTGGTATCTTTATAGTCCTGTCGGGTTT
CGCCACCTCTGACTTGAGCGTCGATTTTTGTGATGCTCGTCAGGGGGGCGGAGCCTATGGAAAAACGCCA
GCAACGCGGCCTTTTTACGGTTCCTGGCCTTTTGCTGGCCTTTTGCTCACATGTTCTTTCCTGCGTTATC
CCCTGATTCTGTGGATAACCGTATTACCGCCTTTGAGTGAGCTGATACCGCTCGCCGCAGCCGAACGACC
GAGCGCAGCGAGTCAGTGAGCGAGGAAGCGGAAGAGCGCCCAATACGCAAACCGCCTCTCCCCGCGCGTT
GGCCGATTCATTAATGCAGCTGGCACGACAGGTTTCCCGACTGGAAAGCGGGCAGTGAGCGCAACGCAAT
TAATGTGAGTTAGCTCACTCATTAGGCACCCCAGGCTTTACACTTTATGCTTCCGGCTCGTATGTTGTGT
GGAATTGTGAGCGGATAACAATTTCACACAGGAAACAGCTATGACCATGATTACGCCAAGGTCGACTTAA
CCCTAGAAAGATAATCATATTGTGACGTACGTTAAAGATAATCATGCGTAAAATTGACGCATGTGTTTTA
TCGGTCTGTATATCGAGGTTTATTTATTAATTTGAATAGATATTAAGTTTTATTATATTTACACTTACAT
ACTAATAATAAATTCAACAAACAATTTATTTATGTTTATTTATTTATTAAAAAAAAACAAAAACTCAAAA
TTTCTTCTATAAAGTAACAAAACTTTTAGCAGTGAAAAAAATGCTTTATTTGTGAAATTTGTGATGCTAT
TGCTTTATTTGTAACCATTATAAGCTGCAATAAACAAGTTAACAACAACAATTGCATTCATTTTATGTTT
CAGGTTCAGGGGGAGGTGTGGGAGGTTTTTTAAAGCAAGTAAAACCTCTACAAATGTGGTATGGCTGATT
ATGATCCTCTGGAGATTTAGCCCTCCCACACATAACCAGAGGGCAGCAATTCACGAATCCCAACTGCCGT
CGGCTGTCCATCACTGTCCTTCACTATGGCTTTGATCCCAGGATGCAGATCGAGAAGCACCTGTCGGCAC
CGTCCGCAGGGGCTCAAGATGCCCCTGTTCTCATTTCCGATCGCGACGATACAAGTCAGGTTGCCAGCTG
CCGCAGCAGCAGCAGTGCCCAGCACCACGAGTTCTGCACAAGGTCCCCCAGTAAAATGATATACATTGAC
ACCAGTGAAGATGCGGCCGTCGCTAGAGAGAGCTGCGCTGGCGACGCTGTAGTCTTCAGAGATGGGGATG
CTGTTGATTGTAGCCGTTGCTCTTTCAATGAGGGTGGATTCTTCTTGAGACAAAGGCTTGGCCATGGGGC
CGGGGTTCTCCTCCACGTCGCCGGCCTGCTTCAGCAGGCTGAAGTTGGTGGCGCCGCTGCCCCCGGGGAG
CATGTCAAGGTCAAAATCGTCAAGAGCGTCAGCAGGCAGCATATCAAGGTCAAAGTCGTCAAGGGCATCG
GCTGGGAGCATGTCTAAGTCAAAATCGTCAAGGGCGTCGGTCGGCCCGCCGCTTTCGCACTTTAGCTGTT
TCTCCAGGCCACATATGATTAGTTCCAGGCCGAAAAGGAAGGCAGGTTCGGCTCCCTGCCGGTCGAACAG
CTCAATTGCTTGTTTCAGAAGTGGGGGCATAGAATCGGTGGTAGGTGTCTCTCTTTCCTCTTTTGCTACT
TGATGCTCCTGTTCCTCCAATACGCAGCCCAGTGTAAAGTGGCCCACGGCGGACAGAGCGTACAGTGCGT
TCTCCAGGGAGAAGCCTTGCTGACACAGGAACGCGAGCTGATTTTCCAGGGTTTCGTACTGTTTCTCTGT
TGGGCGGGTGCCGAGATGCACTTTAGCCCCGTCGCGATGTGAGAGGAGAGCACAGCGGTATGACTTGGCG
TTGTTCCGCAGAAAGTCTTGCCATGACTCGCCTTCCAGGGGGCAGGAGTGGGTATGATGCCTGTCCAGCA
TCTCGATTGGCAGGGCATCGAGCAGGGCCCGCTTGTTCTTCACGTGCCAGTACAGGGTAGGCTGCTCAAC
TCCCAGCTTTTGAGCGAGTTTCCTTGTCGTCAGGCCTTCGATACCGACTCCATTGAGTAATTCCAGAGCA
GAGTTTATGACTTTGCTCTTGTCCAGTCTAGACATCTTATCGTCATCGTCTTTGTAATCCATGGTGGCGG
ATCCCGCGTCACGACACCTGTGTTCTGGCGGCAAACCCGTTGCGAAAAAGAACGTTCACGGCGACTACTG
CACTTATATACGGTTCTCCCCCACCCTCGGGAAAAAGGCGGAGCCAGTACACGACATCACTTTCCCAGTT
TACCCCGCGCCACCTTCTCTAGGCACCGGTTCAATTGCCGACCCCTCCCCCCAACTTCTCGGGGACTGTG
GGCGATGTGCGCTCTGCCCACTGACGGGCACCGGAGCCACTCGAGTGGAATTAGCTTGAGCCTCTAAAGT
TGCTGCTTTTGCAGCCTCTGCCACAACCGCGCGTCCTCAGAGCCAGCCCGGAGGAGCTAGAACCTTCCCC
GCATTTCTTTCAGCAGCCTGAGTCAGAGGCGGGCTGGCCTGGCGTAGCCGCCCAGCCTCGCGGCTCATGC
CCCGATCTGCCCGAACCTTCTCCCGGGGTCAGCGCCGCGCCGCGCCACCCGGCTGAGTCAGCCCGGGCGG
GCGAGAGGCTCTCAACTGGGCGGGAAGGTGCGGGAAGGTGCGGAAAGGTTCGCGAAAGTTCGCGGCGGCG
GGGGTCGGGTGAGGCGCAAAAGGATAAAAAGCCGGTGGAAGCGGAGCTGAGCAGATCCGAGCCGGGCTGG
CTGCAGAGAAACCGCAGGGAGAGCCTCACTGCTGAGCGCCCCTCGACGGCGGAGCGGCAGCAGCCTCCGT
GGCCTCCAGCATCCGACAAGAAGCTTGAATTCGAGCTCGCCGGGGATCCTCTAGTCAGCTGACGCGTGCT
AGCGCGGCCGCACCACTAGTGCCACCGGTAC
Features (pLannotate 1.2.2; 18 found; start..end, strand, type, name):
     38..1063    +  CDS            Cre: site-specific recombinase Cre is a site-specific recombinase from bacteriophage P1. Recombination occurs at loxP sequences.
   1244..1378    -  polyA_signal   SV40 poly(A) signal: SV40 polyadenylation signal
   1695..1852    +  CDS            lacZα (fragment): LacZα fragment of β-galactosidase; lacZ fragment
   1858..1957    -  misc_feature   bom (fragment): basis of mobility region from pBR322
   2059..2094    -  CDS            rop (fragment): Rop protein, which maintains plasmids at low copy number; rop
   2189..2293    +  promoter       AmpR promoter: bla
   2294..3154    +  CDS            AmpR: β-lactamase; bla; confers resistance to ampicillin, carbenicillin, and related antibiotics
   3325..3913    +  rep_origin     ori: high-copy-number ColE1/pMB1/pBR322/pUC origin of replication
   4096..4188    +  CDS            lacI (fragment): lac repressor; lacI; The lac repressor binds to the lac operator to inhibit transcription in E. coli. This inhibition can be relieved by adding lactose or isopropyl-β-D-thiogalactopyranoside (IPTG).
   4201..4222    +  protein_bind   CAP binding site: CAP binding activates transcription in the presence of cAMP. E. coli catabolite activator protein
   4237..4267    +  promoter       lac promoter: promoter for the E. coli lac operon
   4275..4291    +  protein_bind   lac operator: The lac repressor binds to the lac operator to inhibit transcription in E. coli. This inhibition can be relieved by adding lactose or isopropyl-β-D-thiogalactopyranoside (IPTG). lac repressor encoded by lacI
   4579..4660    -  polyA_signal   SV40 poly(A) signal: SV40 polyadenylation signal
   4683..4766    -  CDS            large T antigen (fragment): large T antigen from SV40 (simian virus 40)
   4777..5175    -  CDS            BSD: blasticidin S deaminase; Aspergillus terreus BSD; confers resistance to blasticidin
   5248..5358    -  CDS            VP48: 3 tandem repeats of the minimal activation domain of herpes simplex virus VP16 (Cheng et al., 2013)
   5288..5985    -  CDS            rtTA3 (fragment): reverse tetracycline transactivator 3 activates expression from Tet-responsive promoters in the presence of doxycycline
   6038..6249    -  promoter       EF-1α core promoter: core promoter for human elongation factor EF-1α
