[The description below was written by a language model from this plasmid's Addgene catalogue record and pLannotate feature annotations shown in this document.]
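Description:
PB-HSPB'1-Cre is a mammalian expression plasmid of the Cre/lox class, built on the XLone-Cre backbone, a PiggyBac transposon-based system intended for stable integration and expression in human pluripotent stem cells. In bacteria it is maintained through a high-copy ColE1/pUC-type origin and selected with ampicillin via the bla gene and its promoter. Fragments of lacZα, lacI, rop and bom, plus lac promoter/operator elements, are leftover cloning-vector sequence with no evident role in the payload.

The payload is a Cre recombinase coding sequence followed by an SV40 polyadenylation signal. According to the catalogue entry, Cre is driven by an HSPB'1 heat shock promoter. That promoter is not picked out in the automated feature table, and neither are the PiggyBac terminal repeats, although unannotated sequence upstream of Cre on the circular map could hold such elements. A second cassette lies in the opposite orientation. In it, an EF-1α core promoter drives a reverse tetracycline transactivator of the rtTA3/Tet-On 3G type, whose VP16-derived activation repeats are annotated as VP48. Downstream of it on the same strand is blasticidin S deaminase, then an SV40 poly(A) signal. This cassette allows blasticidin selection of cells that have integrated the transposon. The transactivator is inherited from the doxycycline-inducible XLone design, and no Tet-responsive promoter is annotated in this sequence.

The associated publication concerns ultrasound control of gene expression in human iPSCs through heat shock promoters. This suggests the construct is used to trigger Cre-mediated recombination at loxP sites in response to heat stress, such as ultrasound-induced heating, for example to switch on a floxed reporter or transgene.
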