Addgene plasmid #235222: PB-HSPB'1-Cre
Purpose: Cre expression under the control of HSP'1 promoter; Tet-On 3G-inducible PiggyBac system for expression in human pluripotent stem cells.
Depositing lab: Xiaojun Lian. Depositing organization: Pennsylvania State University. Publication: Ultrasound Control of Gene Expression in Human iPSCs via Heat Shock Promoters. Howells AR, Bell K, Heo H, Haideri T, Jing Y, Lian XL. Biotechnol Bioeng. 2025 Aug 20. doi: 10.1002/bit.70050. PubMed 40836509.
Backbone
  Vector backbone: XLone-Cre
  Vector type: Mammalian Expression, Cre/Lox
Growth in bacteria
  Bacterial resistance: Ampicillin, 100 μg/mL
  Growth temperature: 37°C
  Growth strain: NEB Stable
  Copy number: High Copy
Gene/Insert
  Gene/Insert name: HSPB'1-Cre
Terms and licenses: Academic/Nonprofit Terms; Industry Terms: Not Available to Industry
How to cite: PB-HSPB'1-Cre was a gift from Xiaojun Lian (Addgene plasmid # 235222 ; http://n2t.net/addgene:235222 ; RRID:Addgene_235222)
